>Addgene plasmid #116365 | pHAGE-ERBB4-S774G | addgene full sequence | sequence record 252588 | Addgene NGS Result
TGGAAGGGCTAATTCACTCCCAAAGAAGACAAGATATCCTTGATCTGTGGATCTACCACACACAAGGCTA
CTTCCCTGATTAGCAGAACTACACACCAGGGCCAGGGGTCAGATATCCACTGACCTTTGGATGGTGCTAC
AAGCTAGTACCAGTTGAGCCAGATAAGGTAGAAGAGGCCAATAAAGGAGAGAACACCAGCTTGTTACACC
CTGTGAGCCTGCATGGGATGGATGACCCGGAGAGAGAAGTGTTAGAGTGGAGGTTTGACAGCCGCCTAGC
ATTTCATCACGTGGCCCGAGAGCTGCATCCGGAGTACTTCAAGAACTGCTGATATCGAGCTTGCTACAAG
GGACTTTCCGCTGGGGACTTTCCAGGGAGGCGTGGCCTGGGCGGGACTGGGGAGTGGCGAGCCCTCAGAT
CCTGCATATAAGCAGCTGCTTTTTGCCTGTACTGGGTCTCTCTGGTTAGACCAGATCTGAGCCTGGGAGC
TCTCTGGCTAACTAGGGAACCCACTGCTTAAGCCTCAATAAAGCTTGCCTTGAGTGCTTCAAGTAGTGTG
TGCCCGTCTGTTGTGTGACTCTGGTAACTAGAGATCCCTCAGACCCTTTTAGTCAGTGTGGAAAATCTCT
AGCAGTGGCGCCCGAACAGGGACTTGAAAGCGAAAGGGAAACCAGAGGAGCTCTCTCGACGCAGGACTCG
GCTTGCTGAAGCGCGCACGGCAAGAGGCGAGGGGCGGCGACTGGTGAGTACGCCAAAAATTTTGACTAGC
GGAGGCTAGAAGGAGAGAGATGGGTGCGAGAGCGTCAGTATTAAGCGGGGGAGAATTAGATCGCGATGGG
AAAAAATTCGGTTAAGGCCAGGGGGAAAGAAAAAATATAAATTAAAACATATAGTATGGGCAAGCAGGGA
GCTAGAACGATTCGCAGTTAATCCTGGCCTGTTAGAAACATCAGAAGGCTGTAGACAAATACTGGGACAG
CTACAACCATCCCTTCAGACAGGATCAGAAGAACTTAGATCATTATATAATACAGTAGCAACCCTCTATT
GTGTGCATCAAAGGATAGAGATAAAAGACACCAAGGAAGCTTTAGACAAGATAGAGGAAGAGCAAAACAA
AAGTAAGACCACCGCACAGCAAGCGGCCGGCCGCTGATCTTCAGACCTGGAGGAGGAGATATGAGGGACA
ATTGGAGAAGTGAATTATATAAATATAAAGTAGTAAAAATTGAACCATTAGGAGTAGCACCCACCAAGGC
AAAGAGAAGAGTGGTGCAGAGAGAAAAAAGAGCAGTGGGAATAGGAGCTTTGTTCCTTGGGTTCTTGGGA
GCAGCAGGAAGCACTATGGGCGCAGCGTCAATGACGCTGACGGTACAGGCCAGACAATTATTGTCTGGTA
TAGTGCAGCAGCAGAACAATTTGCTGAGGGCTATTGAGGCGCAACAGCATCTGTTGCAACTCACAGTCTG
GGGCATCAAGCAGCTCCAGGCAAGAATCCTGGCTGTGGAAAGATACCTAAAGGATCAACAGCTCCTGGGG
ATTTGGGGTTGCTCTGGAAAACTCATTTGCACCACTGCTGTGCCTTGGAATGCTAGTTGGAGTAATAAAT
CTCTGGAACAGATTTGGAATCACACGACCTGGATGGAGTGGGACAGAGAAATTAACAATTACACAAGCTT
AATACACTCCTTAATTGAAGAATCGCAAAACCAGCAAGAAAAGAATGAACAAGAATTATTGGAATTAGAT
AAATGGGCAAGTTTGTGGAATTGGTTTAACATAACAAATTGGCTGTGGTATATAAAATTATTCATAATGA
TAGTAGGAGGCTTGGTAGGTTTAAGAATAGTTTTTGCTGTACTTTCTATAGTGAATAGAGTTAGGCAGGG
ATATTCACCATTATCGTTTCAGACCCACCTCCCAACCCCGAGGGGACCCGACAGGCCCGAAGGAATAGAA
GAAGAAGGTGGAGAGAGAGACAGAGACAGATCCATTCGATTAGTGAACGGATCTCGACGGTATCGCCGAA
TTCACAAATGGCAGTATTCATCCACAATTTTAAAAGAAAAGGGGGGATTGGGGGGTACAGTGCAGGGGAA
AGAATAGTAGACATAATAGCAACAGACATACAAACTAAAGAATTACAAAAACAAATTACAAAAATTCAAA
ATTTTCGGGTTTATTACAGGGACAGCAGAGATCCAGTTTGGACTAGTCGTGAGGCTCCGGTGCCCGTCAG
TGGGCAGAGCGCACATCGCCCACAGTCCCCGAGAAGTTGGGGGGAGGGGTCGGCAATTGAACCGGTGCCT
AGAGAAGGTGGCGCGGGGTAAACTGGGAAAGTGATGTCGTGTACTGGCTCCGCCTTTTTCCCGAGGGTGG
GGGAGAACCGTATATAAGTGCAGTAGTCGCCGTGAACGTTCTTTTTCGCAACGGGTTTGCCGCCAGAACA
CAGGTAAGTGCCGTGTGTGGTTCCCGCGGGCCTGGCCTCTTTACGGGTTATGGCCCTTGCGTGCCTTGAA
TTACTTCCACCTGGCTGCAGTACGTGATTCTTGATCCCGAGCTTCGGGTTGGAAGTGGGTGGGAGAGTTC
GAGGCCTTGCGCTTAAGGAGCCCCTTCGCCTCGTGCTTGAGTTGAGGCCTGGCCTGGGCGCTGGGGCCGC
CGCGTGCGAATCTGGTGGCACCTTCGCGCCTGTCTCGCTGCTTTCGATAAGTCTCTAGCCATTTAAAATT
TTTGATGACCTGCTGCGACGCTTTTTTTCTGGCAAGATAGTCTTGTAAATGCGGGCCAAGATCTGCACAC
TGGTATTTCGGTTTTTGGGGCCGCGGGCGGCGACGGGGCCCGTGCGTCCCAGCGCACATGTTCGGCGAGG
CGGGGCCTGCGAGCGCGGCCACCGAGAATCGGACGGGGGTAGTCTCAAGCTGGCCGGCCTGCTCTGGTGC
CTGGCCTCGCGCCGCCGTGTATCGCCCCGCCCTGGGCGGCAAGGCTGGCCCGGTCGGCACCAGTTGCGTG
AGCGGAAAGATGGCCGCTTCCCGGCCCTGCTGCAGGGAGCTCAAAATGGAGGACGCGGCGCTCGGGAGAG
CGGGCGGGTGAGTCACCCACACAAAGGAAAAGGGCCTTTCCGTCCTCAGCCGTCGCTTCATGTGACTCCA
CGGAGTACCGGGCGCCGTCCAGGCACCTCGATTAGTTCTCGAGCTTTTGGAGTACGTCGTCTTTAGGTTG
GGGGGAGGGGTTTTATGCGATGGAGTTTCCCCACACTGAGTGGGTGGAGACTGAAGTTAGGCCAGCTTGG
CACTTGATGTAATTCTCCTTGGAATTTGCCCTTTTTGAGTTTGGATCTTGGTTCATTCTCAAGCCTCAGA
CAGTGGTTCAAAGTTTTTTTCTTCCATTTCAGGTGTCGTGAAGCGGCCCTGCAGATATCAACAAGTTTGT
ACAAAAAAGCAGGCACCATGAAGCCGGCGACAGGACTTTGGGTCTGGGTGAGCCTTCTCGTGGCGGCGGG
GACCGTCCAGCCCAGCGATTCTCAGTCAGTGTGTGCAGGAACGGAGAATAAACTGAGCTCTCTCTCTGAC
CTGGAACAGCAGTACCGAGCCTTGCGCAAGTACTATGAAAACTGTGAGGTTGTCATGGGCAACCTGGAGA
TAACCAGCATTGAGCACAACCGGGACCTCTCCTTCCTGCGGTCTGTTCGAGAAGTCACAGGCTACGTGTT
AGTGGCTCTTAATCAGTTTCGTTACCTGCCTCTGGAGAATTTACGCATTATTCGTGGGACAAAACTTTAT
GAGGATCGATATGCCTTGGCAATATTTTTAAACTACAGAAAAGATGGAAACTTTGGACTTCAAGAACTTG
GATTAAAGAACTTGACAGAAATCCTAAATGGTGGAGTCTATGTAGACCAGAACAAATTCCTTTGTTATGC
AGACACCATTCATTGGCAAGATATTGTTCGGAACCCATGGCCTTCCAACTTGACTCTTGTGTCAACAAAT
GGTAGTTCAGGATGTGGACGTTGCCATAAGTCCTGTACTGGCCGTTGCTGGGGACCCACAGAAAATCATT
GCCAGACTTTGACAAGGACGGTGTGTGCAGAACAATGTGACGGCAGATGCTACGGACCTTACGTCAGTGA
CTGCTGCCATCGAGAATGTGCTGGAGGCTGCTCAGGACCTAAGGACACAGACTGCTTTGCCTGCATGAAT
TTCAATGACAGTGGAGCATGTGTTACTCAGTGTCCCCAAACCTTTGTCTACAATCCAACCACCTTTCAAC
TGGAGCACAATTTCAATGCAAAGTACACATATGGAGCATTCTGTGTCAAGAAATGTCCACATAACTTTGT
GGTAGATTCCAGTTCTTGTGTGCGTGCCTGCCCTAGTTCCAAGATGGAAGTAGAAGAAAATGGGATTAAA
ATGTGTAAACCTTGCACTGACATTTGCCCAAAAGCTTGTGATGGCATTGGCACAGGATCATTGATGTCAG
CTCAGACTGTGGATTCCAGTAACATTGACAAATTCATAAACTGTACCAAGATCAATGGGAATTTGATCTT
TCTAGTCACTGGTATTCATGGGGACCCTTACAATGCAATTGAAGCCATAGACCCAGAGAAACTGAACGTC
TTTCGGACAGTCAGAGAGATAACAGGTTTCCTGAACATACAGTCATGGCCACCAAACATGACTGACTTCA
GTGTTTTTTCTAACCTGGTGACCATTGGTGGAAGAGTACTCTATAGTGGCCTGTCCTTGCTTATCCTCAA
GCAACAGGGCATCACCTCTCTACAGTTCCAGTCCCTGAAGGAAATCAGCGCAGGAAACATCTATATTACT
GACAACAGCAACCTGTGTTATTATCATACCATTAACTGGACAACACTCTTCAGCACAATCAACCAGAGAA
TAGTAATCCGGGACAACAGAAAAGCTGAAAATTGTACTGCTGAAGGAATGGTGTGCAACCATCTGTGTTC
CAGTGATGGCTGTTGGGGACCTGGGCCAGACCAATGTCTGTCGTGTCGCCGCTTCAGTAGAGGAAGGATC
TGCATAGAGTCTTGTAACCTCTATGATGGTGAATTTCGGGAGTTTGAGAATGGCTCCATCTGTGTGGAGT
GTGACCCCCAGTGTGAGAAGATGGAAGATGGCCTCCTCACATGCCATGGACCGGGTCCTGACAACTGTAC
AAAGTGCTCTCATTTTAAAGATGGCCCAAACTGTGTGGAAAAATGTCCAGATGGCTTACAGGGGGCAAAC
AGTTTCATTTTCAAGTATGCTGATCCAGATCGGGAGTGCCACCCATGCCATCCAAACTGCACCCAAGGGT
GTAACGGTCCCACTAGTCATGACTGCATTTACTACCCATGGACGGGCCATTCCACTTTACCACAACATGC
TAGAACTCCCCTGATTGCAGCTGGAGTAATTGGTGGGCTCTTCATTCTGGTCATTGTGGGTCTGACATTT
GCTGTTTATGTTAGAAGGAAGAGCATCAAAAAGAAAAGAGCCTTGAGAAGATTCTTGGAAACAGAGTTGG
TGGAACCATTAACTCCCAGTGGCACAGCACCCAATCAAGCTCAACTTCGTATTTTGAAAGAAACTGAGCT
GAAGAGGGTAAAAGTCCTTGGCTCAGGTGCTTTTGGAACGGTTTATAAAGGTATTTGGGTACCTGAAGGA
GAAACTGTGAAGATTCCTGTGGCTATTAAGATTCTTAATGAGACAACTGGTCCCAAGGCAAATGTGGAGT
TCATGGATGAAGCTCTGATCATGGCAGGTATGGATCATCCACACCTAGTCCGGTTGCTGGGTGTGTGTCT
GAGCCCAACCATCCAGCTGGTTACTCAACTTATGCCCCATGGCTGCCTGTTGGAGTATGTCCACGAGCAC
AAGGATAACATTGGATCACAACTGCTGCTTAACTGGTGTGTCCAGATAGCTAAGGGAATGATGTACCTGG
AAGAAAGACGACTCGTTCATCGGGATTTGGCAGCCCGTAATGTCTTAGTGAAATCTCCAAACCATGTGAA
AATCACAGATTTTGGGCTAGCCAGACTCTTGGAAGGAGATGAAAAAGAGTACAATGCTGATGGAGGAAAG
ATGCCAATTAAATGGATGGCTCTGGAGTGTATACATTACAGGAAATTCACCCATCAGAGTGACGTTTGGA
GCTATGGAGTTACTATATGGGAACTGATGACCTTTGGAGGAAAACCCTATGATGGAATTCCAACGCGAGA
AATCCCTGATTTATTAGAGAAAGGAGAACGTTTGCCTCAGCCTCCCATCTGCACTATTGACGTTTACATG
GTCATGGTCAAATGTTGGATGATTGATGCTGACAGTAGACCTAAATTTAAGGAACTGGCTGCTGAGTTTT
CAAGGATGGCTCGAGACCCTCAAAGATACCTAGTTATTCAGGGTGATGATCGTATGAAGCTTCCCAGTCC
AAATGACAGCAAGTTCTTTCAGAATCTCTTGGATGAAGAGGATTTGGAAGATATGATGGATGCTGAGGAG
TACTTGGTCCCTCAGGCTTTCAACATCCCACCTCCCATCTATACTTCCAGAGCAAGAATTGACTCGAATA
GGAACCAGTTTGTATACCGAGATGGAGGTTTTGCTGCTGAACAAGGAGTGTCTGTGCCCTACAGAGCCCC
AACTAGCACAATTCCAGAAGCTCCTGTGGCACAGGGTGCTACTGCTGAGATTTTTGATGACTCCTGCTGT
AATGGCACCCTACGCAAGCCAGTGGCACCCCATGTCCAAGAGGACAGTAGCACCCAGAGGTACAGTGCTG
ACCCCACCGTGTTTGCCCCAGAACGGAGCCCACGAGGAGAGCTGGATGAGGAAGGTTACATGACTCCTAT
GCGAGACAAACCCAAACAAGAATACCTGAATCCAGTGGAGGAGAACCCTTTTGTTTCTCGGAGAAAAAAT
GGAGACCTTCAAGCATTGGATAATCCCGAATATCACAATGCATCCAATGGTCCACCCAAGGCCGAGGATG
AGTATGTGAATGAGCCACTGTACCTCAACACCTTTGCCAACACCTTGGGAAAAGCTGAGTACCTGAAGAA
CAACATACTGTCAATGCCAGAGAAGGCCAAGAAAGCGTTTGACAACCCTGACTACTGGAACCACAGCCTG
CCACCTCGGAGCACCCTTCAGCACCCAGACTACCTGCAGGAGTACAGCACAAAATATTTTTATAAACAGA
ATGGGCGGATCCGGCCTATTGTGGCAGAGAATCCTGAATACCTCTCTGAGTTCTCCCTGAAGCCAGGCAC
TGTGCTGCCGCCTCCACCTTACAGACACCGGAATACTGTGGTGTAGAACCCAGCTTTCTTGTACAAAGTG
GTTGATATCCAGCACAGTGGCGGCCGCTCGAGTCTAGAGGGCCCGCGGTTCGAAGGTAAGCCTATCCCTA
ACCCTCTCCTCGGTCTCGATTCTACGCGTACCGGTTAGTAATGAGATCCCTCCCCCCCCCCTAACGTTAC
TGGCCGAAGCCGCTTGGAATAAGGCCGGTGTGCGTTTGTCTATATGTTATTTTCCACCATATTGCCGTCT
TTTGGCAATGTGAGGGCCCGGAAACCTGGCCCTGTCTTCTTGACGAGCATTCCTAGGGGTCTTTCCCCTC
TCGCCAAAGGAATGCAAGGTCTGTTGAATGTCGTGAAGGAAGCAGTTCCTCTGGAAGCTTCTTGAAGACA
AACAACGTCTGTAGCGACCCTTTGCAGGCAGCGGAACCCCCCACCTGGCGACAGGTGCCTCTGCGGCCAA
AAGCCACGTGTATAAGATACACCTGCAAAGGCGGCACAACCCCAGTGCCACGTTGTGAGTTGGATAGTTG
TGGAAAGAGTCAAATGGCTCTCCTCAAGCGTATTCAACAAGGGGCTGAAGGATGCCCAGAAGGTACCCCA
TTGTATGGGATCTGATCTGGGGCCTCGGTGCACATGCTTTACATGTGTTTAGTCGAGGTTAAAAAAACGT
CTAGGCCCCCCGAACCACGGGGACGTGGTTTTCCTTTGAAAAACACGATGATAATATGGCCACACATATG
GTGAGCAAGGGCGAGGAGCTGTTCACCGGGGTGGTGCCCATCCTGGTCGAGCTGGACGGCGACGTAAACG
GCCACAAGTTCAGCGTGTCCGGCGAGGGCGAGGGCGATGCCACCTACGGCAAGCTGACCCTGAAGTTCAT
CTGCACCACCGGCAAGCTGCCCGTGCCCTGGCCCACCCTCGTGACCACCCTGACCTACGGCGTGCAGTGC
TTCAGCCGCTACCCCGACCACATGAAGCAGCACGACTTCTTCAAGTCCGCCATGCCCGAAGGCTACGTCC
AGGAGCGCACCATCTTCTTCAAGGACGACGGCAACTACAAGACCCGCGCCGAGGTGAAGTTCGAGGGCGA
CACCCTGGTGAACCGCATCGAGCTGAAGGGCATCGACTTCAAGGAGGACGGCAACATCCTGGGGCACAAG
CTGGAGTACAACTACAACAGCCACAACGTCTATATCATGGCCGACAAGCAGAAGAACGGCATCAAGGTGA
ACTTCAAGATCCGCCACAACATCGAGGACGGCAGCGTGCAGCTCGCCGACCACTACCAGCAGAACACCCC
CATCGGCGACGGCCCCGTGCTGCTGCCCGACAACCACTACCTGAGCACCCAGTCCGCCCTGAGCAAAGAC
CCCAACGAGAAGCGCGATCACATGGTCCTGCTGGAGTTCGTGACCGCCGCCGGGATCACTCTCGGCATGG
ACGAGCTGTACAAGTAAATCGATAGATCCTAATCAACCTCTGGATTACAAAATTTGTGAAAGATTGACTG
GTATTCTTAACTATGTTGCTCCTTTTACGCTATGTGGATACGCTGCTTTAATGCCTTTGTATCATGCTAT
TGCTTCCCGTATGGCTTTCATTTTCTCCTCCTTGTATAAATCCTGGTTGCTGTCTCTTTATGAGGAGTTG
TGGCCCGTTGTCAGGCAACGTGGCGTGGTGTGCACTGTGTTTGCTGACGCAACCCCCACTGGTTGGGGCA
TTGCCACCACCTGTCAGCTCCTTTCCGGGACTTTCGCTTTCCCCCTCCCTATTGCCACGGCGGAACTCAT
CGCCGCCTGCCTTGCCCGCTGCTGGACAGGGGCTCGGCTGTTGGGCACTGACAATTCCGTGGTGTTGTCG
GGGAAATCATCGTCCTTTCCTTGGCTGCTCGCCTGTGTTGCCACCTGGATTCTGCGCGGGACGTCCTTCT
GCTACGTCCCTTCGGCCCTCAATCCAGCGGACCTTCCTTCCCGCGGCCTGCTGCCGGCTCTGCGGCCTCT
TCCGCGTCTTCGCCTTCGCCCTCAGACGAGTCGGATCTCCCTTTGGGCCGCCTCCCCGCCTGAGATCCTT
TAAGACCAATGACTTACAAGGCAGCTGTAGATCTTAGCCACTTTTTAAAAGAAAAGGGGGGACTGGAAGG
GCTAATTCACTCCCAACGAAGACAAGATCTGCTTTTTGCTTGTACTGGGTCTCTCTGGTTAGACCAGATC
TGAGCCTGGGAGCTCTCTGGCTAACTAGGGAACCCACTGCTTAAGCCTCAATAAAGCTTGCCTTGAGTGC
TTCAAGTAGTGTGTGCCCGTCTGTTGTGTGACTCTGGTAACTAGAGATCCCTCAGACCCTTTTAGTCAGT
GTGGAAAATCTCTAGCAGTAGTAGTTCATGTCATCTTATTATTCAGTATTTATAACTTGCAAAGAAATGA
ATATCAGAGAGTGAGAGGCCCGGGTTAATTAAGGAAAGGGCTAGATCATTCTTGAAGACGAAAGGGCCTC
GTGATACGCCTATTTTTATAGGTTAATGTCATGATAATAATGGTTTCTTAGACGTCAGGTGGCACTTTTC
GGGGAAATGTGCGCGGAACCCCTATTTGTTTATTTTTCTAAATACATTCAAATATGTATCCGCTCATGAG
ACAATAACCCTGATAAATGCTTCAATAATATTGAAAAAGGAAGAGTATGAGTATTCAACATTTCCGTGTC
GCCCTTATTCCCTTTTTTGCGGCATTTTGCCTTCCTGTTTTTGCTCACCCAGAAACGCTGGTGAAAGTAA
AAGATGCTGAAGATCAGTTGGGTGCACGAGTGGGTTACATCGAACTGGATCTCAACAGCGGTAAGATCCT
TGAGAGTTTTCGCCCCGAAGAACGTTTTCCAATGATGAGCACTTTTAAAGTTCTGCTATGTGGCGCGGTA
TTATCCCGTGTTGACGCCGGGCAAGAGCAACTCGGTCGCCGCATACACTATTCTCAGAATGACTTGGTTG
AGTACTCACCAGTCACAGAAAAGCATCTTACGGATGGCATGACAGTAAGAGAATTATGCAGTGCTGCCAT
AACCATGAGTGATAACACTGCGGCCAACTTACTTCTGACAACGATCGGAGGACCGAAGGAGCTAACCGCT
TTTTTGCACAACATGGGGGATCATGTAACTCGCCTTGATCGTTGGGAACCGGAGCTGAATGAAGCCATAC
CAAACGACGAGCGTGACACCACGATGCCTGTAGCAATGGCAACAACGTTGCGCAAACTATTAACTGGCGA
ACTACTTACTCTAGCTTCCCGGCAACAATTAATAGACTGGATGGAGGCGGATAAAGTTGCAGGACCACTT
CTGCGCTCGGCCCTTCCGGCTGGCTGGTTTATTGCTGATAAATCTGGAGCCGGTGAGCGTGGGTCTCGCG
GTATCATTGCAGCACTGGGGCCAGATGGTAAGCCCTCCCGTATCGTAGTTATCTACACGACGGGGAGTCA
GGCAACTATGGATGAACGAAATAGACAGATCGCTGAGATAGGTGCCTCACTGATTAAGCATTGGTAACTG
TCAGACCAAGTTTACTCATATATACTTTAGATTGATTTAAAACTTCATTTTTAATTTAAAAGGATCTAGG
TGAAGATCCTTTTTGATAATCTCATGACCAAAATCCCTTAACGTGAGTTTTCGTTCCACTGAGCGTCAGA
CCCCGTAGAAAAGATCAAAGGATCTTCTTGAGATCCTTTTTTTCTGCGCGTAATCTGCTGCTTGCAAACA
AAAAAACCACCGCTACCAGCGGTGGTTTGTTTGCCGGATCAAGAGCTACCAACTCTTTTTCCGAAGGTAA
CTGGCTTCAGCAGAGCGCAGATACCAAATACTGTTCTTCTAGTGTAGCCGTAGTTAGGCCACCACTTCAA
GAACTCTGTAGCACCGCCTACATACCTCGCTCTGCTAATCCTGTTACCAGTGGCTGCTGCCAGTGGCGAT
AAGTCGTGTCTTACCGGGTTGGACTCAAGACGATAGTTACCGGATAAGGCGCAGCGGTCGGGCTGAACGG
GGGGTTCGTGCACACAGCCCAGCTTGGAGCGAACGACCTACACCGAACTGAGATACCTACAGCGTGAGCT
ATGAGAAAGCGCCACGCTTCCCGAAGGGAGAAAGGCGGACAGGTATCCGGTAAGCGGCAGGGTCGGAACA
GGAGAGCGCACGAGGGAGCTTCCAGGGGGAAACGCCTGGTATCTTTATAGTCCTGTCGGGTTTCGCCACC
TCTGACTTGAGCGTCGATTTTTGTGATGCTCGTCAGGGGGGCGGAGCCTATGGAAAAACGCCAGCAACGC
GGCCTTTTTACGGTTCCTGGCCTTTTGCTGGCCTTTTGCTCACATGTTCTTTCCTGCGTTATCCCCTGAT
TCTGTGGATAACCGTATTACCGCCTTTGAGTGAGCTGATACCGCTCGCCGCAGCCGAACGACCGAGCGCA
GCGAGTCAGTGAGCGAGGAAGCGGAAGAGCGCCCAATACGCAAACCGCCTCTCCCCGCGCGTTGGCCGAT
TCATTAATGCAGCAAGCTCATGGCTGACTAATTTTTTTTATTTATGCAGAGGCCGAGGCCGCCTCGGCCT
CTGAGCTATTCCAGAAGTAGTGAGGAGGCTTTTTTGGAGGCCTAGGCTTTTGCAAAAAGCTCCCCGTGGC
ACGACAGGTTTCCCGACTGGAAAGCGGGCAGTGAGCGCAACGCAATTAATGTGAGTTAGCTCACTCATTA
GGCACCCCAGGCTTTACACTTTATGCTTCCGGCTCGTATGTTGTGTGGAATTGTGAGCGGATAACAATTT
CACACAGGAAACAGCTATGACATGATTACGAATTTCACAAATAAAGCATTTTTTTCACTGCATTCTAGTT
GTGGTTTGTCCAAACTCATCAATGTATCTTATCATGTCTGGATCAACTGGATAACTCAAGCTAACCAAAA
TCATCCCAAACTTCCCACCCCATACCCTATTACCACTGCCAATTACCTGTGGTTTCATTTACTCTAAACC
TGTGATTCCTCTGAATTATTTTCATTTTAAAGAAATTGTATTTGTTAAATATGTACTACAAACTTAGTAG
T
Features (pLannotate 1.2.2; 27 found; start..end, strand, type, name):
    377..634     +  LTR            5' LTR (truncated): truncated 5' long terminal repeat (LTR) from HIV-1
    681..806     +  misc_feature   HIV-1 Ψ: packaging signal of human immunodeficiency virus type 1
    790..1128    +  CDS            HIV-1 gag (fragment): gag protein from human immunodeficiency virus 1; gag
   1303..1536    +  misc_feature   RRE: The Rev response element (RRE) of HIV-1 allows for Rev-dependent mRNA export from the nucleus to the cytoplasm.
   1913..2013    +  CDS            Rev (fragment): human immunodeficiency virus 1 (HIV-1) Rev protein; rev; enhances nuclear export of unspliced and incompletely spliced viral mRNAs
   2058..2175    +  misc_feature   cPPT/CTS: central polypurine tract and central termination sequence of HIV-1
   2223..3401    +  promoter       EF-1α promoter: strong constitutive promoter for human elongation factor EF-1α
   3422..3442    +  protein_bind   attB1: mutant version of attB; core recombination site for the Gateway® BP reaction BP Clonase™
   3448..7323    +  CDS            ERBB4: ERBB4_HUMAN - Also known as HER4. Experimental evidence at protein level: Swiss-Prot protein existence level 1. Tyrosine-protein kinase that plays an essential role as cell surface receptor for neuregulins and EGF family members and regulates development of the heart, the central nervous system and the mammary gland, gene transcription, cell proliferation, differentiation, migration and apoptosis. Required for normal cardiac muscle differentiation during embryonic development, and for postnatal cardiomyocyte proliferation. Required for normal development of the embryonic central nervous system
   7328..7352    -  protein_bind   attB2: mutant version of attB; recombination site for the Gateway® BP reaction BP Clonase™
   7405..7446    +  CDS            V5 tag: epitope tag from simian virus 5
   7572..8034    +  misc_feature   IRES: internal ribosome entry site (IRES) of the encephalomyocarditis virus (EMCV)
   8048..8767    +  CDS            EGFP: the original enhanced GFP (Yang et al., 1996) mammalian codon-optimized
   8781..9369    +  misc_feature   WPRE: woodchuck hepatitis virus posttranscriptional regulatory element
   9377..9442    +  CDS            nef (fragment): NEF_HV1Z2 - Experimental evidence at protein level: Swiss-Prot protein existence level 1. Extracellular Nef protein targets CD4(+) T-lymphocytes for apoptosis by interacting with CXCR4 surface receptors. From Human immunodeficiency virus type 1 group M subtype D (isolate Z2/CDC-Z34) (HIV-1).
   9444..9677    +  LTR            3' LTR (ΔU3): self-inactivating 3' long terminal repeat (LTR) from HIV-1
   9882..9986    +  promoter       AmpR promoter: bla
   9987..10847   +  CDS            AmpR: β-lactamase; bla; confers resistance to ampicillin, carbenicillin, and related antibiotics
  11018..11606   +  rep_origin     ori: high-copy-number ColE1/pMB1/pBR322/pUC origin of replication
  11789..11843   +  CDS            lacI (fragment): lac repressor; lacI; The lac repressor binds to the lac operator to inhibit transcription in E. coli. This inhibition can be relieved by adding lactose or isopropyl-β-D-thiogalactopyranoside (IPTG).
  11849..11942   +  rep_origin     SV40 ori (fragment): SV40 origin of replication
  11967..12004   +  CDS            lacI (fragment): lac repressor; lacI; The lac repressor binds to the lac operator to inhibit transcription in E. coli. This inhibition can be relieved by adding lactose or isopropyl-β-D-thiogalactopyranoside (IPTG).
  12017..12038   +  protein_bind   CAP binding site: CAP binding activates transcription in the presence of cAMP. E. coli catabolite activator protein
  12053..12083   +  promoter       lac promoter: promoter for the E. coli lac operon
  12087..12109   +  protein_bind   lac operator (fragment): The lac repressor binds to the lac operator to inhibit transcription in E. coli. This inhibition can be relieved by adding lactose or isopropyl-β-D-thiogalactopyranoside (IPTG). lac repressor encoded by lacI
  12141..12224   +  polyA_signal   SV40 poly(A) signal (fragment): SV40 polyadenylation signal
  12391..329     +  CDS            nef (fragment) (across the origin): NEF_HV1BR - Experimental evidence at protein level: Swiss-Prot protein existence level 1. Extracellular Nef protein targets CD4(+) T-lymphocytes for apoptosis by interacting with CXCR4 surface receptors (PubMed:14990729). From Human immunodeficiency virus type 1 group M subtype B (isolate BRU/LAI) (HIV-1).
