[The description below was written by a language model from this plasmid's Addgene catalogue record and pLannotate feature annotations shown in this document.]
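Description:
pHAGE-ERBB4-S774G is a lentiviral expression plasmid of about 12.4 kb, built on the pHAGE backbone, that carries the human ERBB4 (HER4) receptor tyrosine kinase with an S774G substitution. In bacteria it is maintained through a high-copy ColE1/pUC-type origin and selected with ampicillin via the β-lactamase gene. The backbone also retains small remnants of lac regulatory elements and fragments of the SV40 origin and poly(A) signal.

The transfer cassette lies between a truncated HIV-1 5' LTR and a ΔU3 self-inactivating 3' LTR. It includes the Ψ packaging signal with a partial gag sequence, the Rev response element for Rev-dependent nuclear export of the genomic RNA, and the cPPT/CTS element, which aids nuclear import and transduction. As with such transfer vectors, the viral structural and envelope functions are not encoded here and must be supplied in trans.

Within the cassette, the constitutive human EF-1α promoter drives the ERBB4 open reading frame, which was introduced by Gateway recombination and is therefore flanked by attB1 and attB2 sites. A V5 epitope tag sequence lies just downstream of attB2, but the record does not say whether it is fused in frame to ERBB4. An EMCV IRES follows and allows EGFP to be translated from the same transcript, so transduced cells can be identified by fluorescence. A WPRE after EGFP enhances transcript expression.

The associated study systematically tested the function of somatic cancer mutations. This is consistent with using the construct for stable expression of the ERBB4 variant in mammalian cells to assess its functional effect.
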