Addgene plasmid #116365: pHAGE-ERBB4-S774G
Purpose: Lentiviral expression of ERBB4 S774G
Depositing lab: Gordon Mills & Kenneth Scott. Depositing organization: Baylor College of Medicine. Publication: Systematic Functional Annotation of Somatic Mutations in Cancer. Ng PK, Li J, Jeong KJ, Shao S, Chen H, Tsang YH, Sengupta S, Wang Z, Bhavana VH, Tran R, Soewito S, Minussi DC, Moreno D, Kong K, Dogruluk T, Lu H, Gao J, Tokheim C, Zhou DC, Johnson AM, Zeng J, Ip CKM, Ju Z, Wester M, Yu S, Li Y, Vellano CP, Schultz N, Karchin R, Ding L, Lu Y, Cheung LWT, Chen K, Shaw KR, Meric-Bernstam F, Scott KL, Yi S, Sahni N, Liang H, Mills GB. Cancer Cell. 2018 Mar 12;33(3):450-462.e10. doi: 10.1016/j.ccell.2018.01.021. PubMed 29533785.
Backbone
  Vector backbone: pHAGE
  Vector type: Lentiviral
Growth in bacteria
  Bacterial resistance: Ampicillin, 100 μg/mL
  Growth temperature: 37°C
  Growth strain: Stbl3
  Copy number: High Copy
Gene/Insert
  Gene/Insert name: ERBB4
  Species: H. sapiens (human)
  Mutation: S774G
  Entrez Gene: ERBB4 (a.k.a. ALS19, HER4, p180erbB4)
  Cloning method: Gateway Cloning
Terms and licenses: Academic/Nonprofit Terms; Industry Terms: Not Available to Industry
How to cite: pHAGE-ERBB4-S774G was a gift from Gordon Mills & Kenneth Scott (Addgene plasmid # 116365 ; http://n2t.net/addgene:116365 ; RRID:Addgene_116365)
